Addgene plasmid #220283: pGYL17_pPromALB_enhALB_FireflyLuc
Purpose: Firefly luciferase with minimal Albumin promoter with a 380 nt, -10.5 kb mouse Alb enhancer cloned into KpnI/XhoI-digested pPromALB_FireflyLuc
Depositing lab: David Waxman. Depositing organization: Boston University Main Campus. Publication: HDI-STARR-seq: Condition-specific enhancer discovery in mouse liver in vivo. Chang TY, Waxman DJ. BMC Genomics. 2024 Dec 24;25(1):1240. doi: 10.1186/s12864-024-11162-9. PubMed 39716078.
Backbone
  Vector backbone: pGL4.10
  Vector type: Luciferase
Growth in bacteria
  Bacterial resistance: Ampicillin, 100 μg/mL
  Growth temperature: 37°C
  Growth strain: NEB Stable
  Copy number: High Copy
Gene/Insert
  Gene/Insert name: Alb Enhancer (alt name: Partial all_tcpo_peak_43997, chr5: 90,597,816-90,598,195 (C57BL/6J mouse genome GRCm39))
  Species: M. musculus (mouse)
  Insert size (bp): 380
  Promoter: minimal albumin promoter
  Cloning method: Ligation Independent Cloning
Terms and licenses: Academic/Nonprofit Terms; Industry Terms: Not Available to Industry
How to cite: pGYL17_pPromALB_enhALB_FireflyLuc was a gift from David Waxman (Addgene plasmid # 220283 ; http://n2t.net/addgene:220283 ; RRID:Addgene_220283)
