[The description below was written by a language model from this plasmid's Addgene catalogue record and pLannotate feature annotations shown in this document.]
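Description:
pGYL17_pPromALB_enhALB_FireflyLuc is a firefly luciferase reporter plasmid built on the pGL4.10 backbone, designed to measure the activity of a mouse albumin enhancer in combination with a minimal albumin promoter. It is a high-copy bacterial plasmid (about 4.9 kb in the sequenced record) that replicates from a ColE1/pUC-type origin and is selected with ampicillin through the β-lactamase (AmpR) gene.

The reporter is the synthetic luc2 version of firefly luciferase, which spans the numbering origin of the sequence record and is terminated by an SV40 polyadenylation signal. According to the catalogue entry, transcription is driven by a minimal albumin promoter, and a 380 nt mouse Alb enhancer located about 10.5 kb upstream of the gene was inserted into the KpnI/XhoI-digested parental construct pPromALB_FireflyLuc by ligation-independent cloning. Neither the promoter nor the enhancer is called out in the automated feature table, but an unannotated stretch lies between the upstream insulating elements and the luciferase coding sequence, consistent with their expected position. Those upstream elements, a synthetic poly(A) signal and an RNA polymerase II transcriptional pause site, are standard pGL4 features that limit read-through transcription from the backbone so that luciferase signal reflects the cloned regulatory sequences. The short hits to SV40 large T antigen, the tetracycline resistance gene and the PGK poly(A) signal are fragments only and are probably non-functional remnants or chance matches.

The plasmid serves as a liver-specific enhancer-plus-promoter reporter. Comparison with the enhancerless parent would reveal the enhancer's contribution, and the associated publication concerns enhancer discovery in mouse liver in vivo.
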