Features (pLannotate 1.2.2; 10 found; start..end, strand, type, name):
   1169..1290    -  polyA_signal   SV40 poly(A) signal: SV40 polyadenylation signal
   1313..1381    -  CDS            large T antigen (fragment): large T antigen from SV40 (simian virus 40)
   1397..1529    +  CDS            TcR (fragment): tetracycline efflux protein; tet; confers resistance to tetracycline
   1709..2297    -  rep_origin     ori: high-copy-number ColE1/pMB1/pBR322/pUC origin of replication
   2497..3357    -  CDS            AmpR: β-lactamase confers resistance to ampicillin, carbenicillin, and related antibiotics
   3358..3399    -  promoter       AmpR promoter (fragment): bla
   3462..3510    +  polyA_signal   poly(A) signal: synthetic polyadenylation signal
   3524..3615    +  misc_feature   pause site: RNA polymerase II transcriptional pause signal from the human α2 globin gene
   4140..4156    +  polyA_signal   PGK poly(A) signal (fragment): mouse phosphoglycerate kinase 1 polyadenylation signal
   4406..1125    +  CDS            luciferase (across the origin): firefly luciferase synthetic luc2 version of the luciferase gene
>Addgene plasmid #220283 | pGYL17_pPromALB_enhALB_FireflyLuc | addgene full sequence | sequence record 437290 | Addgene NGS Result
AACGAGTACGACTTCGTGCCCGAGAGCTTCGACCGGGACAAAACCATCGCCCTGATCATGAACAGTAGTG
GCAGTACCGGATTGCCCAAGGGCGTAGCCCTACCGCACCGCACCGCTTGTGTCCGATTCAGTCATGCCCG
CGACCCCATCTTCGGCAACCAGATCATCCCCGACACCGCTATCCTCAGCGTGGTGCCATTTCACCACGGC
TTCGGCATGTTCACCACGCTGGGCTACTTGATCTGCGGCTTTCGGGTCGTGCTCATGTACCGCTTCGAGG
AGGAGCTATTCTTGCGCAGCTTGCAAGACTATAAGATTCAATCTGCCCTGCTGGTGCCCACACTATTTAG
CTTCTTCGCTAAGAGCACTCTCATCGACAAGTACGACCTAAGCAACTTGCACGAGATCGCCAGCGGCGGG
GCGCCGCTCAGCAAGGAGGTAGGTGAGGCCGTGGCCAAACGCTTCCACCTACCAGGCATCCGCCAGGGCT
ACGGCCTGACAGAAACAACCAGCGCCATTCTGATCACCCCCGAAGGGGACGACAAGCCTGGCGCAGTAGG
CAAGGTGGTGCCCTTCTTCGAGGCTAAGGTGGTGGACTTGGACACCGGTAAGACACTGGGTGTGAACCAG
CGCGGCGAGCTGTGCGTCCGTGGCCCCATGATCATGAGCGGCTACGTTAACAACCCCGAGGCTACAAACG
CTCTCATCGACAAGGACGGCTGGCTGCACAGCGGCGACATCGCCTACTGGGACGAGGACGAGCACTTCTT
CATCGTGGACCGGCTGAAGAGCCTGATCAAATACAAGGGCTACCAGGTAGCCCCAGCCGAACTGGAGAGC
ATCCTGCTGCAACACCCCAACATCTTCGACGCCGGGGTCGCCGGCCTGCCCGACGACGATGCCGGCGAGC
TGCCCGCCGCAGTCGTCGTGCTGGAACACGGTAAAACCATGACCGAGAAGGAGATCGTGGACTATGTGGC
CAGCCAGGTTACAACCGCCAAGAAGCTGCGCGGTGGTGTTGTGTTCGTGGACGAGGTGCCTAAAGGACTG
ACCGGCAAGTTGGACGCCCGCAAGATCCGCGAGATTCTCATTAAGGCCAAGAAGGGCGGCAAGATCGCCG
TGTAATAATTCTAGAGTCGGGGCGGCCGGCCGCTTCGAGCAGACATGATAAGATACATTGATGAGTTTGG
ACAAACCACAACTAGAATGCAGTGAAAAAAATGCTTTATTTGTGAAATTTGTGATGCTATTGCTTTATTT
GTAACCATTATAAGCTGCAATAAACAAGTTAACAACAACAATTGCATTCATTTTATGTTTCAGGTTCAGG
GGGAGGTGTGGGAGGTTTTTTAAAGCAAGTAAAACCTCTACAAATGTGGTAAAATCGATAAGGATCCGTC
GACCGATGCCCTTGAGAGCCTTCAACCCAGTCAGCTCCTTCCGGTGGGCGCGGGGCATGACTATCGTCGC
CGCACTTATGACTGTCTTCTTTATCATGCAACTCGTAGGACAGGTGCCGGCAGCGCTCTTCCGCTTCCTC
GCTCACTGACTCGCTGCGCTCGGTCGTTCGGCTGCGGCGAGCGGTATCAGCTCACTCAAAGGCGGTAATA
CGGTTATCCACAGAATCAGGGGATAACGCAGGAAAGAACATGTGAGCAAAAGGCCAGCAAAAGGCCAGGA
ACCGTAAAAAGGCCGCGTTGCTGGCGTTTTTCCATAGGCTCCGCCCCCCTGACGAGCATCACAAAAATCG
ACGCTCAAGTCAGAGGTGGCGAAACCCGACAGGACTATAAAGATACCAGGCGTTTCCCCCTGGAAGCTCC
CTCGTGCGCTCTCCTGTTCCGACCCTGCCGCTTACCGGATACCTGTCCGCCTTTCTCCCTTCGGGAAGCG
TGGCGCTTTCTCATAGCTCACGCTGTAGGTATCTCAGTTCGGTGTAGGTCGTTCGCTCCAAGCTGGGCTG
TGTGCACGAACCCCCCGTTCAGCCCGACCGCTGCGCCTTATCCGGTAACTATCGTCTTGAGTCCAACCCG
GTAAGACACGACTTATCGCCACTGGCAGCAGCCACTGGTAACAGGATTAGCAGAGCGAGGTATGTAGGCG
GTGCTACAGAGTTCTTGAAGTGGTGGCCTAACTACGGCTACACTAGAAGAACAGTATTTGGTATCTGCGC
TCTGCTGAAGCCAGTTACCTTCGGAAAAAGAGTTGGTAGCTCTTGATCCGGCAAACAAACCACCGCTGGT
AGCGGTGGTTTTTTTGTTTGCAAGCAGCAGATTACGCGCAGAAAAAAAGGATCTCAAGAAGATCCTTTGA
TCTTTTCTACGGGGTCTGACGCTCAGTGGAACGAAAACTCACGTTAAGGGATTTTGGTCATGAGATTATC
AAAAAGGATCTTCACCTAGATCCTTTTAAATTAAAAATGAAGTTTTAAATCAATCTAAAGTATATATGAG
TAAACTTGGTCTGACAGCGGCCGCAAATGCTAAACCACTGCAGTGGTTACCAGTGCTTGATCAGTGAGGC
ACCGATCTCAGCGATCTGCCTATTTCGTTCGTCCATAGTGGCCTGACTCCCCGTCGTGTAGATCACTACG
ATTCGTGAGGGCTTACCATCAGGCCCCAGCGCAGCAATGATGCCGCGAGAGCCGCGTTCACCGGCCCCCG
ATTTGTCAGCAATGAACCAGCCAGCAGGGAGGGCCGAGCGAAGAAGTGGTCCTGCTACTTTGTCCGCCTC
CATCCAGTCTATGAGCTGCTGTCGTGATGCTAGAGTAAGAAGTTCGCCAGTGAGTAGTTTCCGAAGAGTT
GTGGCCATTGCTACTGGCATCGTGGTATCACGCTCGTCGTTCGGTATGGCTTCGTTCAACTCTGGTTCCC
AGCGGTCAAGCCGGGTCACATGATCACCCATATTATGAAGAAATGCAGTCAGCTCCTTAGGGCCTCCGAT
CGTTGTCAGAAGTAAGTTGGCCGCGGTGTTGTCGCTCATGGTAATGGCAGCACTACACAATTCTCTTACC
GTCATGCCATCCGTAAGATGCTTTTCCGTGACCGGCGAGTACTCAACCAAGTCGTTTTGTGAGTAGTGTA
TACGGCGACCAAGCTGCTCTTGCCCGGCGTCTATACGGGACAACACCGCGCCACATAGCAGTACTTTGAA
AGTGCTCATCATCGGGAATCGTTCTTCGGGGCGGAAAGACTCAAGGATCTTGCCGCTATTGAGATCCAGT
TCGATATAGCCCACTCTTGCACCCAGTTGATCTTCAGCATCTTTTACTTTCACCAGCGTTTCGGGGTGTG
CAAAAACAGGCAAGCAAAATGCCGCAAAGAAGGGAATGAGTGCGACACGAAAATGTTGGATGCTCATACT
CGTCCTTTTTCAATATTATTGAAGCATTTATCAGGGTTACTAGTACGTCTCTCAAGGATAAGTAAGTAAT
ATTAAGGTACGGGAGGTATTGGACAGGCCGCAATAAAATATCTTTATTTTCATTACATCTGTGTGTTGGT
TTTTTGTGTGAATCGATAGTACTAACATACGCTCTCCATCAAAACAAAACGAAACAAAACAAACTAGCAA
AATAGGCTGTCCCCAGTGCAAGTGCAGGTGCCAGAACATTTCTCTGGCCTAACTGGCCGGTACCGATTAC
ATTACACATTCTGCAAGCATAGCACAGAGCAATGTTCTACTTTAATTACTTTCATTTTCTTGTATCCTCA
CAGCCTAGAAAATAACCTGCGTTACAGCATCCACTCAGTATCCCTTGAGCATGAGGTGACACTACTTAAC
ATAGGGACGAGATGGTACTTTGTGTCTCCTGCTCTGTCAGCAGGGCACTGTACTTGCTGATACCAGGGAA
TGTTTGTTCTTAAATACCATCATTCCGGACGTGTTTGCCTTGGCCAGTTTTCCATGTACATGCAGAAAGA
AGTTTGGACTGATCAATACAGTCCTCTGCCTTTAAAGCAATAGGAAAAGGCCAACTTGTCTACGTTTAGT
ATGTGGCTGTAGAAAGGGTATAGACTCGAGGATATCAAGATCTGGCCTCGGCGGCCAAGCTTTGCTCAAA
TGGGAGACAAAGAGATTAAGCTCTTATGTAAAATTTGCTGTTTTACATAACTTTAATGAATGGACAAAGT
CTTGTGCATGGGGGTGGGGGTGGGGTTAGAGGGGAACAGCTCCAGATGGCAAACATACGCAAGGGATTTA
GTCAAACAACTTTTTGGCAAAGATGGTATGATTTTGTAATGGGGTAGGAACCAATGAAATGCGAGGTAAG
TATGGTTAATAATCTACAGTTATTGGTTAAAGAAGTATATTAGAGCGAGTCTTTCTGCACACAGATCACC
TTCCTATCAACCCCACTAGCCTCTGGCAAAAAGCTTGGCAATCCGGTACTGTTGGTAAAGCCACCATGGA
AGATGCCAAAAACATTAAGAAGGGCCCAGCGCCATTCTACCCACTCGAAGACGGGACCGCCGGCGAGCAG
CTGCACAAAGCCATGAAGCGCTACGCCCTGGTGCCCGGCACCATCGCCTTTACCGACGCACATATCGAGG
TGGACATTACCTACGCCGAGTACTTCGAGATGAGCGTTCGGCTGGCAGAAGCTATGAAGCGCTATGGGCT
GAATACAAACCATCGGATCGTGGTGTGCAGCGAGAATAGCTTGCAGTTCTTCATGCCCGTGTTGGGTGCC
CTGTTCATCGGTGTGGCTGTGGCCCCAGCTAACGACATCTACAACGAGCGCGAGCTGCTGAACAGCATGG
GCATCAGCCAGCCCACCGTCGTATTCGTGAGCAAGAAAGGGCTGCAAAAGATCCTCAACGTGCAAAAGAA
GCTACCGATCATACAAAAGATCATCATCATGGATAGCAAGACCGACTACCAGGGCTTCCAAAGCATGTAC
ACCTTCGTGACTTCCCATTTGCCACCCGGCTTC
